Addgene plasmid #142426: TFORF2449
Purpose: Lentiviral vector for overexpressing transcription factor ORFs with unique 24-bp barcodes. Barcodes facilitate identification of transcription factors in pooled screens.
Depositing lab: Feng Zhang. Depositing organization: Broad Institute. Publication: A transcription factor atlas of directed differentiation. Joung J, Ma S, Tay T, Geiger-Schuller KR, Kirchgatterer PC, Verdine VK, Guo B, Arias-Garcia MA, Allen WE, Singh A, Kuksenko O, Abudayyeh OO, Gootenberg JS, Fu Z, Macrae RK, Buenrostro JD, Regev A, Zhang F. Cell. 2023 Jan 5;186(1):209-229.e26. doi: 10.1016/j.cell.2022.11.026. PubMed 36608654.
Backbone
  Vector backbone: pLX_TRC317
  Backbone manufacturer: Broad Institute Genetic Perturbation Platform
  Backbone size w/o insert (bp): 8264
  Vector type: Mammalian Expression, Lentiviral
  Selectable markers: Puromycin
Growth in bacteria
  Bacterial resistance: Ampicillin, 100 μg/mL
  Growth temperature: 37°C
  Growth strain: NEB Stable
  Copy number: High Copy
Gene/Insert
  Gene/Insert name: GBX1
  Species: H. sapiens (human)
  Insert size (bp): 1193
  Entrez Gene: GBX1 (a.k.a. Huh-17)
  Promoter: EF1a
  Cloning method: Unknown
  Sequencing primers: 5′ GGGTGGAGACTGAAGTTAGGCCAG; 3′ CACATAGCGTAAAAGGAGCAACATAG
Terms and licenses: Academic/Nonprofit Terms; Industry Terms: Not Available to Industry
Depositor comments: NM_001098834,ENST00000297537 . The transcription factor ORF portion of this plasmid was synthesized by Genewiz. Please test multiple small colonies in case of plasmid recombination. To make this collection available in a timely manner, a portion of this collection was not fully sequenced by Addgene. If an Addgene verified full plasmid sequence is not available, please contact us prior to placing an order to request the full sequence.
How to cite: TFORF2449 was a gift from Feng Zhang (Addgene plasmid # 142426 ; http://n2t.net/addgene:142426 ; RRID:Addgene_142426)
