[The description below was written by a language model from this plasmid's Addgene catalogue record and pLannotate feature annotations shown in this document.]
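Description:
TFORF2449 is a third-generation-style, self-inactivating lentiviral expression plasmid built on the pLX_TRC317 backbone and carrying the human homeobox transcription factor GBX1 as its insert. It belongs to a barcoded transcription factor ORF collection in which each clone carries a unique 24-bp barcode, so that the overexpressed factor can be identified by sequencing in pooled screens. In bacteria the plasmid is maintained by a high-copy ColE1/pUC-type origin and selected with ampicillin through the bla gene. An f1 origin and remnants of a lacZα/lac promoter cloning region flanked by T7 and T3 promoters are also annotated in the backbone. The depositor notes that the plasmid can recombine, as is common for LTR-containing vectors.

The viral genome is transcribed from an RSV promoter fused to a truncated HIV-1 5' LTR. It includes the Ψ packaging signal with a partial gag sequence, the RRE for Rev-dependent nuclear export, a cPPT/CTS element, and a ΔU3 3' LTR followed by an SV40 polyadenylation signal. Within this unit, an SV40 early promoter/origin drives puromycin N-acetyltransferase for selection of transduced mammalian cells. Downstream, the strong constitutive EF-1α promoter drives the GBX1 coding sequence, and a WPRE after the ORF enhances transcript stability and expression. The barcode is not annotated as a feature. The stated insert size exceeds the annotated coding sequence, so the barcode may lie in the short region between the ORF and the WPRE, where a small U6 promoter-like fragment is called, but the record does not confirm this. The construct is used to produce lentivirus for stable GBX1 overexpression, for example in directed-differentiation screens.
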