Features (pLannotate 1.2.2; 31 found; start..end, strand, type, name):
      5..231     +  promoter       RSV promoter: Rous sarcoma virus enhancer/promoter
    232..412     +  LTR            5' LTR (truncated): truncated 5' long terminal repeat (LTR) from HIV-1
    459..584     +  misc_feature   HIV-1 Ψ: packaging signal of human immunodeficiency virus type 1
    568..931     +  CDS            HIV-1 gag (fragment): gag protein from human immunodeficiency virus 1; gag
   1077..1310    +  misc_feature   RRE: The Rev response element (RRE) of HIV-1 allows for Rev-dependent mRNA export from the nucleus to the cytoplasm.
   1687..1713    +  CDS            Rev (fragment): human immunodeficiency virus 1 (HIV-1) Rev protein; rev; enhances nuclear export of unspliced and incompletely spliced viral mRNAs
   1720..1743    +  promoter       SV40 promoter (fragment): SV40 early promoter
   1744..1815    +  promoter       SV40 promoter (fragment): SV40 enhancer and early promoter
   1839..1974    +  rep_origin     SV40 ori: SV40 origin of replication
   2020..2616    +  CDS            PuroR (fragment): puromycin N-acetyltransferase; pac from Streptomyces; confers resistance to puromycin
   2665..2782    +  misc_feature   cPPT/CTS: central polypurine tract and central termination sequence of HIV-1
   2847..2913    +  CDS            small t antigen (fragment): SV40 (simian virus 40) small t antigen
   2920..4098    +  promoter       EF-1α promoter: strong constitutive promoter for human elongation factor EF-1α
   4115..5203    +  CDS            GBX1: GBX1_HUMAN - Experimental evidence at protein level: Swiss-Prot protein existence level 1. From Homo sapiens (Human).
   5219..5272    +  promoter       U6 promoter (fragment): RNA polymerase III promoter for human U6 snRNA
   5314..5902    +  misc_feature   WPRE: woodchuck hepatitis virus posttranscriptional regulatory element
   5953..5972    +  misc_feature   cPPT/CTS (fragment): central polypurine tract and central termination sequence of HIV-1
   5974..6207    +  LTR            3' LTR (ΔU3): self-inactivating 3' long terminal repeat (LTR) from HIV-1
   6285..6406    +  polyA_signal   SV40 poly(A) signal: SV40 polyadenylation signal
   6446..6581    +  rep_origin     SV40 ori: SV40 origin of replication
   6602..6620    -  promoter       T7 promoter: promoter for bacteriophage T7 RNA polymerase
   6628..6783    +  CDS            lacZα (fragment): LacZα fragment of β-galactosidase; lacZ fragment
   6788..7216    +  rep_origin     f1 ori (sequence partly withheld): f1 bacteriophage origin of replication; arrow indicates direction of (+) strand synthesis
   7269..7373    +  promoter       AmpR promoter: bla
   7374..8234    +  CDS            AmpR: β-lactamase; bla; confers resistance to ampicillin, carbenicillin, and related antibiotics
   8405..8993    +  rep_origin     ori: high-copy-number ColE1/pMB1/pBR322/pUC origin of replication
   9176..9268    +  CDS            lacI (fragment): lac repressor; lacI; The lac repressor binds to the lac operator to inhibit transcription in E. coli. This inhibition can be relieved by adding lactose or isopropyl-β-D-thiogalactopyranoside (IPTG).
   9281..9302    +  protein_bind   CAP binding site: CAP binding activates transcription in the presence of cAMP. E. coli catabolite activator protein
   9317..9347    +  promoter       lac promoter: promoter for the E. coli lac operon
   9355..9371    +  protein_bind   lac operator: The lac repressor binds to the lac operator to inhibit transcription in E. coli. This inhibition can be relieved by adding lactose or isopropyl-β-D-thiogalactopyranoside (IPTG). lac repressor encoded by lacI
   9416..9434    +  promoter       T3 promoter: promoter for bacteriophage T3 RNA polymerase
>Addgene plasmid #142426 | TFORF2449 | addgene full sequence | sequence record 397194 | Addgene NGS Result
TTAATGTAGTCTTATGCAATACTCTTGTAGTCTTGCAACATGGTAACGATGAGTTAGCAACATGCCTTAC
AAGGAGAGAAAAAGCACCGTGCATGCCGATTGGTGGAAGTAAGGTGGTACGATCGTGCCTTATTAGGAAG
GCAACAGACGGGTCTGACATGGATTGGACGAACCACTGAATTGCCGCATTGCAGAGATATTGTATTTAAG
TGCCTAGCTCGATACATAAACGGGTCTCTCTGGTTAGACCAGATCTGAGCCTGGGAGCTCTCTGGCTAAC
TAGGGAACCCACTGCTTAAGCCTCAATAAAGCTTGCCTTGAGTGCTTCAAGTAGTGTGTGCCCGTCTGTT
GTGTGACTCTGGTAACTAGAGATCCCTCAGACCCTTTTAGTCAGTGTGGAAAATCTCTAGCAGTGGCGCC
CGAACAGGGACTTGAAAGCGAAAGGGAAACCAGAGGAGCTCTCTCGACGCAGGACTCGGCTTGCTGAAGC
GCGCACGGCAAGAGGCGAGGGGCGGCGACTGGTGAGTACGCCAAAAATTTTGACTAGCGGAGGCTAGAAG
GAGAGAGATGGGTGCGAGAGCGTCAGTATTAAGCGGGGGAGAATTAGATCGCGATGGGAAAAAATTCGGT
TAAGGCCAGGGGGAAAGAAAAAATATAAATTAAAACATATAGTATGGGCAAGCAGGGAGCTAGAACGATT
CGCAGTTAATCCTGGCCTGTTAGAAACATCAGAAGGCTGTAGACAAATACTGGGACAGCTACAACCATCC
CTTCAGACAGGATCAGAAGAACTTAGATCATTATATAATACAGTAGCAACCCTCTATTGTGTGCATCAAA
GGATAGAGATAAAAGACACCAAGGAAGCTTTAGACAAGATAGAGGAAGAGCAAAACAAAAGTAAGACCAC
CGCACAGCAAGCGGCCGCTGATCTTCAGACCTGGAGGAGGAGATATGAGGGACAATTGGAGAAGTGAATT
ATATAAATATAAAGTAGTAAAAATTGAACCATTAGGAGTAGCACCCACCAAGGCAAAGAGAAGAGTGGTG
CAGAGAGAAAAAAGAGCAGTGGGAATAGGAGCTTTGTTCCTTGGGTTCTTGGGAGCAGCAGGAAGCACTA
TGGGCGCAGCGTCAATGACGCTGACGGTACAGGCCAGACAATTATTGTCTGGTATAGTGCAGCAGCAGAA
CAATTTGCTGAGGGCTATTGAGGCGCAACAGCATCTGTTGCAACTCACAGTCTGGGGCATCAAGCAGCTC
CAGGCAAGAATCCTGGCTGTGGAAAGATACCTAAAGGATCAACAGCTCCTGGGGATTTGGGGTTGCTCTG
GAAAACTCATTTGCACCACTGCTGTGCCTTGGAATGCTAGTTGGAGTAATAAATCTCTGGAACAGATTTG
GAATCACACGACCTGGATGGAGTGGGACAGAGAAATTAACAATTACACAAGCTTAATACACTCCTTAATT
GAAGAATCGCAAAACCAGCAAGAAAAGAATGAACAAGAATTATTGGAATTAGATAAATGGGCAAGTTTGT
GGAATTGGTTTAACATAACAAATTGGCTGTGGTATATAAAATTATTCATAATGATAGTAGGAGGCTTGGT
AGGTTTAAGAATAGTTTTTGCTGTACTTTCTATAGTGAATAGAGTTAGGCAGGGATATTCACCATTATCG
TTTCAGACCCACCTCCCAACCCCGAGGGGACCCATGCATTGCATCTCAATTAGTCAGCAACCAGGTGTGG
AAAGTCCCCAGGCTCCCCAGCAGGCAGAAGTATGCAAAGCATGCGTCTCAATTAGTCAGCAACCATAGTC
CCGCCCCTAACTCCGCCCATCCCGCCCCTAACTCCGCCCAGTTCCGCCCATTCTCCGCCCCATGGCTGAC
TAATTTTTTTTATTTATGCAGAGGCCGAGGCCGCCTCGGCCTCTGAGCTATTCCAGAAGTAGTGAGGAGG
CTTTTTTGGAGGCCTAGGCTTTTGCAAAAAGCTTTCTAGAGGTACCACCGGAGCTTACCATGACCGAGTA
CAAGCCCACGGTGCGCCTCGCCACCCGCGACGACGTCCCCAGGGCCGTACGCACCCTCGCCGCCGCGTTC
GCCGACTACCCCGCCACGCGCCACACCGTCGATCCGGACCGCCACATCGAGCGGGTCACCGAGCTGCAAG
AACTCTTCCTCACGCGCGTCGGGCTCGACATCGGCAAGGTGTGGGTCGCGGACGACGGCGCCGCCGTGGC
GGTCTGGACCACGCCGGAGAGCGTCGAAGCGGGGGCGGTGTTCGCCGAGATCGGCCCGCGCATGGCCGAG
TTGAGCGGTTCCCGGCTGGCCGCGCAGCAACAGATGGAAGGCCTCCTGGCGCCGCACCGGCCCAAGGAGC
CCGCGTGGTTCCTGGCCACCGTCGGCGTCTCGCCCGACCACCAGGGCAAGGGTCTGGGCAGCGCCGTCGT
GCTCCCCGGAGTGGAGGCGGCCGAGCGCGCCGGGGTGCCCGCCTTCCTGGAGACCTCCGCGCCCCGCAAC
CTCCCCTTCTACGAGCGGCTCGGCTTCACCGTCACCGCCGACGTCGAGGTGCCCGAAGGACCGCGCACCT
GGTGCATGACCCGCAAGCCCGGTGCCAGTTAACGAATTCTAGATCTTGAGACAAATGGCAGTATTCATCC
ACAATTTTAAAAGAAAAGGGGGGATTGGGGGGTACAGTGCAGGGGAAAGAATAGTAGACATAATAGCAAC
AGACATACAAACTAAAGAATTACAAAAACAAATTACAAAAATTCAAAATTTTCGGGTTTATTACAGGGAC
AGCAGAGATCCACTTTGGCGCCGGCTCGAGGCCTGCAGGTGCAAAGATGGATAAAGTTTTAAACAGAGAG
GAATCTTTGCAGCTAATGGACCTTCTAGGTCTTGAAAGGAGTGGGAATTGGCTCCGGTGCCCGTCAGTGG
GCAGAGCGCACATCGCCCACAGTCCCCGAGAAGTTGGGGGGAGGGGTCGGCAATTGAACCGGTGCCTAGA
GAAGGTGGCGCGGGGTAAACTGGGAAAGTGATGTCGTGTACTGGCTCCGCCTTTTTCCCGAGGGTGGGGG
AGAACCGTATATAAGTGCAGTAGTCGCCGTGAACGTTCTTTTTCGCAACGGGTTTGCCGCCAGAACACAG
GTAAGTGCCGTGTGTGGTTCCCGCGGGCCTGGCCTCTTTACGGGTTATGGCCCTTGCGTGCCTTGAATTA
CTTCCACCTGGCTGCAGTACGTGATTCTTGATCCCGAGCTTCGGGTTGGAAGTGGGTGGGAGAGTTCGAG
GCCTTGCGCTTAAGGAGCCCCTTCGCCTCGTGCTTGAGTTGAGGCCTGGCCTGGGCGCTGGGGCCGCCGC
GTGCGAATCTGGTGGCACCTTCGCGCCTGTCTCGCTGCTTTCGATAAGTCTCTAGCCATTTAAAATTTTT
GATGACCTGCTGCGACGCTTTTTTTCTGGCAAGATAGTCTTGTAAATGCGGGCCAAGATCTGCACACTGG
TATTTCGGTTTTTGGGGCCGCGGGCGGCGACGGGGCCCGTGCGTCCCAGCGCACATGTTCGGCGAGGCGG
GGCCTGCGAGCGCGGCCACCGAGAATCGGACGGGGGTAGTCTCAAGCTGGCCGGCCTGCTCTGGTGCCTG
GCCTCGCGCCGCCGTGTATCGCCCCGCCCTGGGCGGCAAGGCTGGCCCGGTCGGCACCAGTTGCGTGAGC
GGAAAGATGGCCGCTTCCCGGCCCTGCTGCAGGGAGCTCAAAATGGAGGACGCGGCGCTCGGGAGAGCGG
GCGGGTGAGTCACCCACACAAAGGAAAAGGGCCTTTCCGTCCTCAGCCGTCGCTTCATGTGACTCCACGG
AGTACCGGGCGCCGTCCAGGCACCTCGATTAGTTCTCGAGCTTTTGGAGTACGTCGTCTTTAGGTTGGGG
GGAGGGGTTTTATGCGATGGAGTTTCCCCACACTGAGTGGGTGGAGACTGAAGTTAGGCCAGCTTGGCAC
TTGATGTAATTCTCCTTGGAATTTGCCCTTTTTGAGTTTGGATCTTGGTTCATTCTCAAGCCTCAGACAG
TGGTTCAAAGTTTTTTTCTTCCATTTCAGGTGTCGTGAGGCTAGCACCGCCACCATGCAGCGGGCCGGAG
GCGGTAGCGCCCCTGGGGGCAACGGCGGGGGCGGCGGCGGGGGCCCGGGCACTGCCTTCTCCATCGACTC
CCTAATCGGGCCGCCGCCGCCGCGCTCCGGCCACTTGCTGTACACCGGCTACCCCATGTTCATGCCCTAC
CGGCCGCTCGTGCTGCCGCAGGCGCTGGCCCCTGCGCCGCTGCCCGCTGGCCTCCCGCCCCTCGCCCCGC
TAGCCTCTTTCGCCGGCCGCCTTACCAACACCTTCTGCGCGGGGCTGGGTCAGGCTGTGCCCTCGATGGT
GGCGCTGACCACCGCGCTGCCCAGCTTCGCGGAGCCGCCCGACGCTTTCTACGGGCCCCAGGAGCTCGCC
GCCGCCGCTGCCGCCGCCGCCGCCACTGCCGCCCGAAACAACCCCGAGCCAGGCGGCCGACGCCCAGAGG
GTGGGCTGGAAGCTGATGAGCTGCTGCCGGCCCGGGAGAAAGTGGCAGAGCCCCCACCACCTCCGCCTCC
GCACTTCTCAGAGACTTTTCCAAGTCTGCCCGCAGAGGGGAAGGTGTACAGCTCAGATGAGGAGAAGCTG
GAGGCATCAGCAGGAGACCCAGCAGGCAGCGAACAGGAGGAAGAGGGCTCAGGCGGTGACAGCGAGGATG
ACGGTTTCCTGGACAGTTCTGCAGGGGGCCCAGGGGCTCTTCTGGGACCTAAACCGAAGCTAAAGGGAAG
CCTGGGGACTGGAGCTGAGGAGGGGGCACCGGTGACAGCAGGGGTCACAGCTCCTGGGGGGAAAAGCCGA
CGGCGCCGCACAGCATTTACCAGCGAGCAGCTTTTGGAATTGGAGAAGGAATTTCATTGCAAGAAATACC
TGAGCTTGACAGAGCGCTCTCAGATCGCCCACGCCCTCAAGCTCAGTGAGGTGCAGGTCAAGATCTGGTT
TCAGAATCGACGGGCCAAGTGGAAGCGCATCAAAGCTGGCAATGTGAGCAGCCGTTCTGGGGAGCCCGTA
AGAAACCCCAAGATTGTTGTCCCCATACCTGTGCATGTCAACAGGTTTGCTGTGCGGAGCCAGCACCAAC
AAATGGAGCAGGGGGCCCGGCCCTAGTAATGAACTAGTCCGTAACTTGAAAGTATTTCGATTTCTTGGCT
TTATATATCTTGTGGAAAGGACGACGCAATTCGACCGTAGACTAAGTAACGCGTTAAGTCGACAATCAAC
CTCTGGATTACAAAATTTGTGAAAGATTGACTGGTATTCTTAACTATGTTGCTCCTTTTACGCTATGTGG
ATACGCTGCTTTAATGCCTTTGTATCATGCTATTGCTTCCCGTATGGCTTTCATTTTCTCCTCCTTGTAT
AAATCCTGGTTGCTGTCTCTTTATGAGGAGTTGTGGCCCGTTGTCAGGCAACGTGGCGTGGTGTGCACTG
TGTTTGCTGACGCAACCCCCACTGGTTGGGGCATTGCCACCACCTGTCAGCTCCTTTCCGGGACTTTCGC
TTTCCCCCTCCCTATTGCCACGGCGGAACTCATCGCCGCCTGCCTTGCCCGCTGCTGGACAGGGGCTCGG
CTGTTGGGCACTGACAATTCCGTGGTGTTGTCGGGGAAATCATCGTCCTTTCCTTGGCTGCTCGCCTGTG
TTGCCACCTGGATTCTGCGCGGGACGTCCTTCTGCTACGTCCCTTCGGCCCTCAATCCAGCGGACCTTCC
TTCCCGCGGCCTGCTGCCGGCTCTGCGGCCTCTTCCGCGTCTTCGCCTTCGCCCTCAGACGAGTCGGATC
TCCCTTTGGGCCGCCTCCCCGCGTCGACTTTAAGACCAATGACTTACAAGGCAGCTGTAGATCTTAGCCA
CTTTTTAAAAGAAAAGGGGGGACTGGAAGGGCTAATTCACTCCCAACGAAGACAAGATCTGCTTTTTGCT
TGTACTGGGTCTCTCTGGTTAGACCAGATCTGAGCCTGGGAGCTCTCTGGCTAACTAGGGAACCCACTGC
TTAAGCCTCAATAAAGCTTGCCTTGAGTGCTTCAAGTAGTGTGTGCCCGTCTGTTGTGTGACTCTGGTAA
CTAGAGATCCCTCAGACCCTTTTAGTCAGTGTGGAAAATCTCTAGCAGTACGTATAGTAGTTCATGTCAT
CTTATTATTCAGTATTTATAACTTGCAAAGAAATGAATATCAGAGAGTGAGAGGAACTTGTTTATTGCAG
CTTATAATGGTTACAAATAAAGCAATAGCATCACAAATTTCACAAATAAAGCATTTTTTTCACTGCATTC
TAGTTGTGGTTTGTCCAAACTCATCAATGTATCTTATCATGTCTGGCTCTAGCTATCCCGCCCCTAACTC
CGCCCATCCCGCCCCTAACTCCGCCCAGTTCCGCCCATTCTCCGCCCCATGGCTGACTAATTTTTTTTAT
TTATGCAGAGGCCGAGGCCGCCTCGGCCTCTGAGCTATTCCAGAAGTAGTGAGGAGGCTTTTTTGGAGGC
CTAGGGACGTACCCAATTCGCCCTATAGTGAGTCGTATTACGCGCGCTCACTGGCCGTCGTTTTACAACG
TCGTGACTGGGAAAACCCTGGCGTTACCCAACTTAATCGCCTTGCAGCACATCCCCCTTTCGCCAGCTGG
CGTAATAGCGAAGAGGCCCGCACCGATCGCCCTTCCCAACAGTTGCGCAGCCTGAATGGCGAATGGG
[124 nt withheld, positions 6788-6911]
C
[91 nt withheld, positions 6913-7003]
A
[49 nt withheld, positions 7005-7053]
CCTTTGACGTTGGAGTCCACGTTCTTT
[37 nt withheld, positions 7081-7117]
ACCCTATCTCGGTCTATTCTTTTGATTTATAAGGGATTTTGCCGATTTCGGCCTATTGGTTAAAAAATGA
GCTGATTTAACAAAAATTTAACGCGAATTTTAACAAAATATTAACGCTTACAATTTAGGTGGCACTTTTC
GGGGAAATGTGCGCGGAACCCCTATTTGTTTATTTTTCTAAATACATTCAAATATGTATCCGCTCATGAG
ACAATAACCCTGATAAATGCTTCAATAATATTGAAAAAGGAAGAGTATGAGTATTCAACATTTCCGTGTC
GCCCTTATTCCCTTTTTTGCGGCATTTTGCCTTCCTGTTTTTGCTCACCCAGAAACGCTGGTGAAAGTAA
AAGATGCTGAAGATCAGTTGGGTGCACGAGTGGGTTACATCGAACTGGATCTCAACAGCGGTAAGATCCT
TGAGAGTTTTCGCCCCGAAGAACGTTTTCCAATGATGAGCACTTTTAAAGTTCTGCTATGTGGCGCGGTA
TTATCCCGTATTGACGCCGGGCAAGAGCAACTCGGTCGCCGCATACACTATTCTCAGAATGACTTGGTTG
AGTACTCACCAGTCACAGAAAAGCATCTTACGGATGGCATGACAGTAAGAGAATTATGCAGTGCTGCCAT
AACCATGAGTGATAACACTGCGGCCAACTTACTTCTGACAACGATCGGAGGACCGAAGGAGCTAACCGCT
TTTTTGCACAACATGGGGGATCATGTAACTCGCCTTGATCGTTGGGAACCGGAGCTGAATGAAGCCATAC
CAAACGACGAGCGTGACACCACGATGCCTGTAGCAATGGCAACAACGTTGCGCAAACTATTAACTGGCGA
ACTACTTACTCTAGCTTCCCGGCAACAATTAATAGACTGGATGGAGGCGGATAAAGTTGCAGGACCACTT
CTGCGCTCGGCCCTTCCGGCTGGCTGGTTTATTGCTGATAAATCTGGAGCCGGTGAGCGTGGGTCTCGCG
GTATCATTGCAGCACTGGGGCCAGATGGTAAGCCCTCCCGTATCGTAGTTATCTACACGACGGGGAGTCA
GGCAACTATGGATGAACGAAATAGACAGATCGCTGAGATAGGTGCCTCACTGATTAAGCATTGGTAACTG
TCAGACCAAGTTTACTCATATATACTTTAGATTGATTTAAAACTTCATTTTTAATTTAAAAGGATCTAGG
TGAAGATCCTTTTTGATAATCTCATGACCAAAATCCCTTAACGTGAGTTTTCGTTCCACTGAGCGTCAGA
CCCCGTAGAAAAGATCAAAGGATCTTCTTGAGATCCTTTTTTTCTGCGCGTAATCTGCTGCTTGCAAACA
AAAAAACCACCGCTACCAGCGGTGGTTTGTTTGCCGGATCAAGAGCTACCAACTCTTTTTCCGAAGGTAA
CTGGCTTCAGCAGAGCGCAGATACCAAATACTGTTCTTCTAGTGTAGCCGTAGTTAGGCCACCACTTCAA
GAACTCTGTAGCACCGCCTACATACCTCGCTCTGCTAATCCTGTTACCAGTGGCTGCTGCCAGTGGCGAT
AAGTCGTGTCTTACCGGGTTGGACTCAAGACGATAGTTACCGGATAAGGCGCAGCGGTCGGGCTGAACGG
GGGGTTCGTGCACACAGCCCAGCTTGGAGCGAACGACCTACACCGAACTGAGATACCTACAGCGTGAGCT
ATGAGAAAGCGCCACGCTTCCCGAAGGGAGAAAGGCGGACAGGTATCCGGTAAGCGGCAGGGTCGGAACA
GGAGAGCGCACGAGGGAGCTTCCAGGGGGAAACGCCTGGTATCTTTATAGTCCTGTCGGGTTTCGCCACC
TCTGACTTGAGCGTCGATTTTTGTGATGCTCGTCAGGGGGGCGGAGCCTATGGAAAAACGCCAGCAACGC
GGCCTTTTTACGGTTCCTGGCCTTTTGCTGGCCTTTTGCTCACATGTTCTTTCCTGCGTTATCCCCTGAT
TCTGTGGATAACCGTATTACCGCCTTTGAGTGAGCTGATACCGCTCGCCGCAGCCGAACGACCGAGCGCA
GCGAGTCAGTGAGCGAGGAAGCGGAAGAGCGCCCAATACGCAAACCGCCTCTCCCCGCGCGTTGGCCGAT
TCATTAATGCAGCTGGCACGACAGGTTTCCCGACTGGAAAGCGGGCAGTGAGCGCAACGCAATTAATGTG
AGTTAGCTCACTCATTAGGCACCCCAGGCTTTACACTTTATGCTTCCGGCTCGTATGTTGTGTGGAATTG
TGAGCGGATAACAATTTCACACAGGAAACAGCTATGACCATGATTACGCCAAGCGCGCAATTAACCCTCA
CTAAAGGGAACAAAAGCTGGAGCTGCAAGC
