>Addgene plasmid #142426 | TFORF2449 | depositor partial sequence | sequence record 279416 | Insert
ACCGCCACCATGCAGCGGGCCGGAGGCGGTAGCGCCCCTGGGGGCAACGGCGGGGGCGGCGGCGGGGGCC
CGGGCACTGCCTTCTCCATCGACTCCCTAATCGGGCCGCCGCCGCCGCGCTCCGGCCACTTGCTGTACAC
CGGCTACCCCATGTTCATGCCCTACCGGCCGCTCGTGCTGCCGCAGGCGCTGGCCCCTGCGCCGCTGCCC
GCTGGCCTCCCGCCCCTCGCCCCGCTAGCCTCTTTCGCCGGCCGCCTTACCAACACCTTCTGCGCGGGGC
TGGGTCAGGCTGTGCCCTCGATGGTGGCGCTGACCACCGCGCTGCCCAGCTTCGCGGAGCCGCCCGACGC
TTTCTACGGGCCCCAGGAGCTCGCCGCCGCCGCTGCCGCCGCCGCCGCCACTGCCGCCCGAAACAACCCC
GAGCCAGGCGGCCGACGCCCAGAGGGTGGGCTGGAAGCTGATGAGCTGCTGCCGGCCCGGGAGAAAGTGG
CAGAGCCCCCACCACCTCCGCCTCCGCACTTCTCAGAGACTTTTCCAAGTCTGCCCGCAGAGGGGAAGGT
GTACAGCTCAGATGAGGAGAAGCTGGAGGCATCAGCAGGAGACCCAGCAGGCAGCGAACAGGAGGAAGAG
GGCTCAGGCGGTGACAGCGAGGATGACGGTTTCCTGGACAGTTCTGCAGGGGGCCCAGGGGCTCTTCTGG
GACCTAAACCGAAGCTAAAGGGAAGCCTGGGGACTGGAGCTGAGGAGGGGGCACCGGTGACAGCAGGGGT
CACAGCTCCTGGGGGGAAAAGCCGACGGCGCCGCACAGCATTTACCAGCGAGCAGCTTTTGGAATTGGAG
AAGGAATTTCATTGCAAGAAATACCTGAGCTTGACAGAGCGCTCTCAGATCGCCCACGCCCTCAAGCTCA
GTGAGGTGCAGGTCAAGATCTGGTTTCAGAATCGACGGGCCAAGTGGAAGCGCATCAAAGCTGGCAATGT
GAGCAGCCGTTCTGGGGAGCCCGTAAGAAACCCCAAGATTGTTGTCCCCATACCTGTGCATGTCAACAGG
TTTGCTGTGCGGAGCCAGCACCAACAAATGGAGCAGGGGGCCCGGCCCTAGTAATGAACTAGTCCGTAAC
TTGAAAGTATTTCGATTTCTTGGCTTTATATATCTTGTGGAAAGGACGACGCAATTCGACCGTAGACTAA
GTA
