>Addgene plasmid #142426 | TFORF2449 | depositor partial sequence | sequence record 279417 | Barcode
CGCAATTCGACCGTAGACTAAGTA
